>Addgene plasmid #21152 | LRRFIP2 | addgene partial sequence | sequence record 26966 | CMV-F 5'-CGCAAATGGGCGGTAGGCGTG-3'
CGGGGNGNNTTAGCGAGCTCTCTGGCTACTAGAGAACCCACTGCTTACTGGCTTATCGAAATTAATACGA
CTCACTATAGGGAGACCCAAGCTTGGTACCATGGCCTCCTACCCTTATGATGTGCCAGATTATGCCTCTC
CCGAATTCATGGGGACTCCTGGTTCTGGAAGGAAAAGAACGCCGGTAAAAGATCGATTTTCTGCAGAAGA
TGAAGCTTTGAGTAACATCGCCAGAGAGGCAGAAGCAAGGCTAGCAGCAAAGCGGGCCGCCAGGGCAGAA
GCAAGAGACATCCGCATGCGGGAACTGGAACGACAGCAGAGAGAGGGAGTTGAGGATACATTGTCTCTTC
GGAGCCTTGGCAGTCACAGGTTGGATGAAAAATCTGACAAACAGTATGCTGAAAACTACACAAGACCTTC
ATCTCGAAATTCTGCCTCGGCTACAACGCCTCTAAGTGGGAACTCATCCAGACGGGGTAGTGGGGACACC
AGCAGCTTAATAGACCCAGACACCTCACTGAGTGAACTGCGGGAGTCTTTGTCTGAAGTAGAAGAGAAAT
ACAAGAAAGCCATGGTGTCCAATGCACAACTAGACAATGAGAAGAACAATCTGATCTACCAGGTGGACAC
CCTCAAGGATGTCATTGAAGAGCAGGAGGAGCACATATGGCAGANTTTTATAGAGAGAACGAAGAGAAGT
CAAAGGAGTTAGAAAGGCAGAAACACATGTGCAGCGTGCTGCAGCATAAGATGGATGAACTCAAGAAGNC
TTCGGCAGAGGACGACTCATCGAGAACTGGCTAATTATATCCAGACACNTCCATGTGAGTCATCTGAGCT
GTGTTGACCTTCTGTGGTTCAGANCTGTCAGTN
