[The description below was written by a language model from this plasmid's Addgene catalogue record.]
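Description:
LRRFIP2 is a mammalian expression plasmid built on a pcDNA3-HA backbone and carrying the mouse (M. musculus) LRRFIP2 coding sequence, which encodes leucine-rich repeat flightless-interacting protein 2. The insert was placed by restriction cloning between an EcoRI site at the 5′ end and a NotI site at the 3′ end; the record does not say whether these sites survived cloning. The protein is expressed as an HA-tagged fusion, which allows detection or immunoprecipitation with anti-HA antibodies, although the position of the tag (N- or C-terminal) is not specified. The plasmid is maintained in E. coli as a high-copy construct under ampicillin selection.

No feature table or sequence annotation accompanies the entry, so the promoter, polyadenylation signal and any mammalian selection marker are not explicitly recorded. pcDNA3-family vectors generally drive expression from the CMV immediate-early promoter, with a bovine growth hormone polyA signal and a neomycin resistance cassette for G418 selection, but whether this derivative retains all of these should be checked against the sequence. The depositor notes that the insert contains a Q-to-N amino acid change, considered most likely a polymorphism that does not affect activity; its position is not given.

The associated publication concerns regulation of proinflammatory caspases by Flightless-I through effects on their intracellular localization and activity. This suggests the construct was used for transient expression of tagged LRRFIP2, a Flightless-I binding partner, in cultured mammalian cells for interaction, localization or functional studies, though the record does not state the specific experiments.
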