Addgene plasmid #21152: LRRFIP2
Depositing lab: Junying Yuan. Depositing organization: Harvard Medical School. Publication: Flightless-I regulates proinflammatory caspases by selectively modulating intracellular localization and caspase activity. Li J, Yin HL, Yuan J. J Cell Biol. 2008 Apr 21. 181(2):321-33. 10.1083/jcb.200711082 PubMed 18411310.
Backbone
  Vector backbone: pcDNA3-HA
  Vector type: Mammalian Expression
Growth in bacteria
  Bacterial resistance: Ampicillin, 100 μg/mL
  Growth temperature: 37°C
  Growth strain: DH5alpha
  Copy number: High Copy
Gene/Insert
  Gene/Insert name: LRRFIP2
  Species: M. musculus (mouse)
  Tag / fusion protein: HA
  Cloning method: Restriction Enzyme; 5′ cloning site EcoR1 (unknown if destroyed); 3′ cloning site NotI (unknown if destroyed)
  Sequencing primers: 5′ n/a
Terms and licenses: Academic/Nonprofit Terms; Industry Terms: Not Available to Industry
Depositor comments: Q->N mutation is most likely a polymorphism and does not affect activity.
How to cite: LRRFIP2 was a gift from Junying Yuan (Addgene plasmid # 21152 ; http://n2t.net/addgene:21152 ; RRID:Addgene_21152)
